Addgene plasmid #54690: Dronpa-Peroxisomes-2
Purpose: (Empty Backbone) Localization: Peroxisomes, Excitation: 503, Emission: 518
Depositing lab: Michael Davidson. Depositing organization: Florida State University, Tallahassee.
Backbone
  Vector backbone: Dronpa
  Backbone size w/o insert (bp): 4750
  Vector type: Mammalian Expression
  Selectable markers: Neomycin (select with G418)
  Backbone size (bp): 4750
  Tag / fusion protein: Dronpa (C terminal on backbone); Peroximal Targeting Signal 1 (PTS1) (C terminal on backbone)
Growth in bacteria
  Bacterial resistance: Kanamycin, 50 μg/mL
  Growth temperature: 37°C
  Growth strain: DH5alpha
  Copy number: High Copy
Gene/Insert
  Gene/Insert name: Dronpa-Peroxisomes
  Tag / fusion protein: Peroxisomal Targeting Signal 1 (PTS1; Ser-Lys-Leu) (C terminal on insert)
Terms and licenses: Academic/Nonprofit Terms; Industry Terms
Depositor comments: . Excitation = 503; Emission = 518
How to cite: Dronpa-Peroxisomes-2 was a gift from Michael Davidson (Addgene plasmid # 54690 ; http://n2t.net/addgene:54690 ; RRID:Addgene_54690)
