[The description below was written by a language model from this plasmid's Addgene catalogue record.]
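Description:
Dronpa-Peroxisomes-2 is a mammalian expression plasmid of about 4.75 kb built on a Dronpa fluorescent-protein backbone. It is maintained in E. coli as a high-copy plasmid under kanamycin selection, and it carries a neomycin resistance marker so that transfected mammalian cells can be selected with G418. The record does not include a feature table and does not name the promoter driving expression, the origin of replication or the polyadenylation signal, so these elements cannot be described from the available information.

The payload is Dronpa fused at its C terminus to peroxisomal targeting signal 1 (PTS1), the short Ser-Lys-Leu tripeptide. PTS1 is recognised by the cytosolic peroxisomal import machinery, which carries fully folded cargo proteins into the peroxisomal matrix; placing the signal at the extreme C terminus of the fluorescent protein is what allows it to function. The result is a marker that labels peroxisomes rather than a fusion to any particular cellular protein, which is consistent with the catalogue listing the plasmid as an empty backbone with peroxisomal localization. Dronpa is a green fluorescent protein, recorded here with an excitation maximum of 503 nm and emission maximum of 518 nm, and it is generally known for reversible photoswitching between bright and dark states.

The construct is typically used as an organelle marker for live-cell fluorescence imaging of peroxisomes in transfected mammalian cells. Dronpa's photoswitching behaviour also makes it potentially suitable for tracking or super-resolution approaches, although the record itself states only the localization and spectral properties.
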