>Addgene plasmid #54690 | Dronpa-Peroxisomes-2 | depositor partial sequence | sequence record 85087 | insert sequence
GGGCGGTAGGCGTGTACGGTGGGAGGTCTATATAAGCAGAGCTGGTTTAGTGAACCGTCAGATCCGCTAG
CGCTACCGGACTCAGATCTCGAGCTCAAGCTTCGAATTCTGCAGTCGACGGTACCGCGGGCCCGGGATCC
ACCGGTCGCCACCATGGTGAGTGTGATTAAACCAGACATGAAGATCAAGCTGCGTATGGAAGGCGCTGTA
AATGGACACCCGTTCGCGATTGAAGGAGTTGGCCTTGGGAAGCCTTTCGAGGGAAAACAGAGTATGGACC
TTAAAGTCAAAGAAGGCGGACCTCTGCCTTTCGCCTATGACATCTTGACAACTGTGTTCTGTTACGGCAA
CAGGGTATTCGCCAAATACCCAGAAAATATAGTAGACTATTTCAAGCAGTCGTTTCCTGAGGGCTACTCT
TGGGAACGAAGCATGAATTACGAAGACGGGGGCATTTGTAACGCGACAAACGACATAACCCTGGATGGTG
ACTGTTATATCTATGAAATTCGATTTGATGGTGTGAACTTTCCTGCCAATGGTCCAGTTATGCAGAAGAG
GACTGTGAAATGGGAGCCATCCACTGAGAAATTGTATGTGCGTGATGGAGTGCTGAAGGGTGATGTTAAC
ATGGCTCTGTCGCTTGAAGGAGGTGGCCATTACCGATGTGACTTCAAAACTACTTATAAAGCTAAGAAGG
TTGTCCAGTTGCCAGACTATCACTTTGTGGACCACCACATTGAGATTAAAAGCCACGACAAAGATTACAG
TAATGTTAATCTGCATGAGCACGCCGAAGCGCATTCTGAGCTGCCGAGGCAGGCCAAGTCCGGATCCAAG
CTGTAGCGGCCGCGACTCTAGATCATAATCAGCCATACCACATTTGTAGAGGTTTTACTTGCTTTAAAAA
AACCTCCCACACCTCCCCCCTGAACCTGAAACATAAAATGAATGCAATTGTTGTTGTTAACTTGTTTATT
GCAGCTTATAATGG
