>Addgene plasmid #54690 | Dronpa-Peroxisomes-2 | addgene partial sequence | sequence record 93244 | CMV-F 5'-CGCAAATGGGCGGTAGGCGTG-3'
AGTGAACCGTCAGATCCGCTAGCGCTACCGGACTCAGATCTCGAGCTCAAGCTTCGAATTCTGCAGTCGA
CGGTACCGCGGGCCCGGGATCCACCGGTCGCCACCATGGTGAGTGTGATTAAACCAGACATGAAGATCAA
GCTGCGTATGGAAGGCGCTGTAAATGGACACCCGTTCGCGATTGAAGGAGTTGGCCTTGGGAAGCCTTTC
GAGGGAAAACAGAGTATGGACCTTAAAGTCAAAGAAGGCGGACCTCTGCCTTTCGCCTATGACATCTTGA
CAACTGTGTTCTGTTACGGCAACAGGGTATTCGCCAAATACCCAGAAAATATAGTAGACTATTTCAAGCA
GTCGTTTCCTGAGGGCTACTCTTGGGAACGAAGCATGAATTACGAAGACGGGGGCATTTGTAACGCGACA
AACGACATAACCCTGGATGGTGACTGTTATATCTATGAAATTCGATTTGATGGTGTGAACTTTCCTGCCA
ATGGTCCAGTTATGCAGAAGAGGACTGTGAAATGGGAGCCATCCACTGAGAAATTGTATGTGCGTGATGG
AGTGCTGAAGGGTGATGTTAACATGGCTCTGTCGCTTGAAGGAGGTGGCCATTACCGATGTGACTTCAAA
ACTACTTATAAAGCTAAGAAGGTTGTCCAGTTGCCAGACTATCACTTTGTGGACCACCACATTGAGATTA
AAAGCCACGACAAAGATTACAGTAATGTTAATCTGCATGAGCACGCCGAAGCGCATTCTGAGCTGCCGAG
GCAGGCCAAGTCCGGATCCAAGCTGTAGCGGCCGCGACTCTAGATCATAATCAGCCATACCACATTTGTA
GAGGTT
